Addgene plasmid #120721: pLV-shKcnk13
Purpose: Expresses GFP and an shRNA targeting Kcnk13 (in pLL3.7)
Depositing lab: Amy Lasek. Depositing organization: University of Illinois at Chicago. Publication: Ethanol acts on KCNK13 potassium channels in the ventral tegmental area to increase firing rate and modulate binge-like drinking. You C, Savarese A, Vandegrift BJ, He D, Pandey SC, Lasek AW, Brodie MS. Neuropharmacology. 2018 Oct 14;144:29-36. doi: 10.1016/j.neuropharm.2018.10.008. PubMed 30332606.
Backbone
  Vector backbone: pLL3.7
  Backbone manufacturer: MIT
  Backbone size w/o insert (bp): 7649
  Total vector size (bp): 7700
  Vector type: Mammalian Expression, Lentiviral, RNAi
Growth in bacteria
  Bacterial resistance: Ampicillin, 100 μg/mL
  Growth temperature: 30°C
  Growth strain: NEB Stable
  Copy number: High Copy
Gene/Insert
  Gene/Insert name: Kcnk13
  gRNA/shRNA sequence: GGAATAAGACACTGTTACACC
  Species: M. musculus (mouse)
  Entrez Gene: Kcnk13 (a.k.a. BB085247, F730021E22Rik, Gm1570, Gm1685)
  Promoter: mouse U6
  Tag / fusion protein: GFP
  Cloning method: Restriction Enzyme; 5′ cloning site HpaI (destroyed during cloning); 3′ cloning site XhoI (not destroyed)
  Sequencing primers: 5′ U6
Terms and licenses: Academic/Nonprofit Terms; Industry Terms: Not Available to Industry
How to cite: pLV-shKcnk13 was a gift from Amy Lasek (Addgene plasmid # 120721 ; http://n2t.net/addgene:120721 ; RRID:Addgene_120721)
