[The description below was written by a language model from this plasmid's Addgene catalogue record and pLannotate feature annotations shown in this document.]
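Description:
pLV-shKcnk13 is an HIV-1-based lentiviral RNAi vector built on the pLL3.7 (LentiLox) backbone. It delivers a short hairpin RNA against mouse Kcnk13, which encodes a two-pore-domain potassium channel, together with a green fluorescent marker. In bacteria it is maintained through a high-copy ColE1/pUC-type origin and selected with ampicillin via the β-lactamase gene. The total size is about 7.7 kb, and the annotated sequence record matches the catalogue description.

A CMV enhancer/promoter placed upstream of a truncated 5' LTR drives transcription of the viral genome. That genome carries the Ψ packaging signal with a partial gag sequence, the Rev response element for nuclear export of the unspliced RNA, and the cPPT/CTS element, which aids nuclear import in transduced cells. It ends with a WPRE that enhances transcript stability and expression, followed by a nef fragment and the 3' LTR.

The payload has two independent units. A mouse U6 RNA polymerase III promoter expresses the Kcnk13 hairpin, which was inserted between the HpaI and XhoI sites; the HpaI site was lost in cloning. A separate internal CMV enhancer/promoter drives EGFP. The catalogue lists GFP as a tag, but the feature table shows it as a stand-alone reporter rather than a fusion. Two loxP sites flank the CMV-EGFP cassette, so Cre recombinase could excise the reporter.

The vector is suited to producing lentiviral particles for knockdown of Kcnk13 in mouse cells or tissue, with fluorescence identifying transduced cells. The associated work examined KCNK13 channels in the ventral tegmental area in relation to ethanol-evoked neuronal firing and binge-like drinking.
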