Features (pLannotate 1.2.2; 24 found; start..end, strand, type, name):
     30..82      -  misc_feature   bom (fragment): basis of mobility region from pBR322
    237..616     +  enhancer       CMV enhancer: human cytomegalovirus immediate early enhancer
    617..816     +  promoter       CMV promoter: human cytomegalovirus (CMV) immediate early promoter
    834..1014    +  LTR            5' LTR (truncated): truncated 5' long terminal repeat (LTR) from HIV-1
   1061..1186    +  misc_feature   HIV-1 Ψ: packaging signal of human immunodeficiency virus type 1
   1170..1508    +  CDS            HIV-1 gag (fragment): gag protein from human immunodeficiency virus 1; gag
   1683..1916    +  misc_feature   RRE: The Rev response element (RRE) of HIV-1 allows for Rev-dependent mRNA export from the nucleus to the cytoplasm.
   2293..2393    +  CDS            Rev (fragment): human immunodeficiency virus 1 (HIV-1) Rev protein; rev; enhances nuclear export of unspliced and incompletely spliced viral mRNAs
   2443..2560    +  misc_feature   cPPT/CTS: central polypurine tract and central termination sequence of HIV-1
   2619..2931    +  promoter       U6 promoter: RNA polymerase III promoter for mouse U6 snRNA (Das et al., 1988)
   2990..3015    -  misc_feature   MCS (fragment): pBluescript multiple cloning site
   3050..3083    +  protein_bind   loxP: Cre-mediated recombination occurs in the 8-bp core sequence (GCATACAT). Cre recombinase
   3199..3502    +  enhancer       CMV enhancer: human cytomegalovirus immediate early enhancer
   3503..3706    +  promoter       CMV promoter: human cytomegalovirus (CMV) immediate early promoter
   3751..4467    +  CDS            EGFP: EGFP is a basic (constitutively fluorescent) green fluorescent protein published in 1996, derived from Aequorea victoria. It is reported to be a rapidly-maturing weak dimer with moderate acid sensitivity.
   4490..4523    +  protein_bind   loxP: Cre-mediated recombination occurs in the 8-bp core sequence (GCATACAT). Cre recombinase
   4556..4579    +  misc_feature   MCS (fragment): pBluescript multiple cloning site
   4579..5167    +  misc_feature   WPRE: woodchuck hepatitis virus posttranscriptional regulatory element
   5168..5187    +  misc_feature   MCS (fragment): pBluescript multiple cloning site
   5189..5689    +  CDS            nef (fragment): NEF_HV1LA - Experimental evidence at protein level: Swiss-Prot protein existence level 1. Extracellular Nef protein targets CD4(+) T-lymphocytes for apoptosis by interacting with CXCR4 surface receptors. From Human immunodeficiency virus type 1 group M subtype B (isolate Lai) (HIV-1).
   5696..5876    +  LTR            5' LTR (truncated): truncated 5' long terminal repeat (LTR) from HIV-1
   5938..6526    -  rep_origin     ori: high-copy-number ColE1/pMB1/pBR322/pUC origin of replication
   6697..7557    -  CDS            AmpR: β-lactamase; bla; confers resistance to ampicillin, carbenicillin, and related antibiotics
   7558..7662    -  promoter       AmpR promoter: bla
>Addgene plasmid #120721 | pLV-shKcnk13 | addgene full sequence | sequence record 237909 | Addgene NGS Result
TCGACGGATCGGGAGATCTCCCGATCCCCTATGGTGCACTCTCAGTACAATCTGCTCTGATGCCGCATAG
TTAAGCCAGTATCTGCTCCCTGCTTGTGTGTTGGAGGTCGCTGAGTAGTGCGCGAGCAAAATTTAAGCTA
CAACAAGGCAAGGCTTGACCGACAATTGCATGAAGAATCTGCTTAGGGTTAGGCGTTTTGCGCTGCTTCG
CGATGTACGGGCCAGATATACGCGTTGACATTGATTATTGACTAGTTATTAATAGTAATCAATTACGGGG
TCATTAGTTCATAGCCCATATATGGAGTTCCGCGTTACATAACTTACGGTAAATGGCCCGCCTGGCTGAC
CGCCCAACGACCCCCGCCCATTGACGTCAATAATGACGTATGTTCCCATAGTAACGCCAATAGGGACTTT
CCATTGACGTCAATGGGTGGAGTATTTACGGTAAACTGCCCACTTGGCAGTACATCAAGTGTATCATATG
CCAAGTACGCCCCCTATTGACGTCAATGACGGTAAATGGCCCGCCTGGCATTATGCCCAGTACATGACCT
TATGGGACTTTCCTACTTGGCAGTACATCTACGTATTAGTCATCGCTATTACCATGGTGATGCGGTTTTG
GCAGTACATCAATGGGCGTGGATAGCGGTTTGACTCACGGGGATTTCCAAGTCTCCACCCCATTGACGTC
AATGGGAGTTTGTTTTGGCACCAAAATCAACGGGACTTTCCAAAATGTCGTAACAACTCCGCCCCATTGA
CGCAAATGGGCGGTAGGCGTGTACGGTGGGAGGTCTATATAAGCAGCGCGTTTTGCCTGTACTGGGTCTC
TCTGGTTAGACCAGATCTGAGCCTGGGAGCTCTCTGGCTAACTAGGGAACCCACTGCTTAAGCCTCAATA
AAGCTTGCCTTGAGTGCTTCAAGTAGTGTGTGCCCGTCTGTTGTGTGACTCTGGTAACTAGAGATCCCTC
AGACCCTTTTAGTCAGTGTGGAAAATCTCTAGCAGTGGCGCCCGAACAGGGACTTGAAAGCGAAAGGGAA
ACCAGAGGAGCTCTCTCGACGCAGGACTCGGCTTGCTGAAGCGCGCACGGCAAGAGGCGAGGGGCGGCGA
CTGGTGAGTACGCCAAAAATTTTGACTAGCGGAGGCTAGAAGGAGAGAGATGGGTGCGAGAGCGTCAGTA
TTAAGCGGGGGAGAATTAGATCGCGATGGGAAAAAATTCGGTTAAGGCCAGGGGGAAAGAAAAAATATAA
ATTAAAACATATAGTATGGGCAAGCAGGGAGCTAGAACGATTCGCAGTTAATCCTGGCCTGTTAGAAACA
TCAGAAGGCTGTAGACAAATACTGGGACAGCTACAACCATCCCTTCAGACAGGATCAGAAGAACTTAGAT
CATTATATAATACAGTAGCAACCCTCTATTGTGTGCATCAAAGGATAGAGATAAAAGACACCAAGGAAGC
TTTAGACAAGATAGAGGAAGAGCAAAACAAAAGTAAGACCACCGCACAGCAAGCGGCCGGCCGCTGATCT
TCAGACCTGGAGGAGGAGATATGAGGGACAATTGGAGAAGTGAATTATATAAATATAAAGTAGTAAAAAT
TGAACCATTAGGAGTAGCACCCACCAAGGCAAAGAGAAGAGTGGTGCAGAGAGAAAAAAGAGCAGTGGGA
ATAGGAGCTTTGTTCCTTGGGTTCTTGGGAGCAGCAGGAAGCACTATGGGCGCAGCGTCAATGACGCTGA
CGGTACAGGCCAGACAATTATTGTCTGGTATAGTGCAGCAGCAGAACAATTTGCTGAGGGCTATTGAGGC
GCAACAGCATCTGTTGCAACTCACAGTCTGGGGCATCAAGCAGCTCCAGGCAAGAATCCTGGCTGTGGAA
AGATACCTAAAGGATCAACAGCTCCTGGGGATTTGGGGTTGCTCTGGAAAACTCATTTGCACCACTGCTG
TGCCTTGGAATGCTAGTTGGAGTAATAAATCTCTGGAACAGATTTGGAATCACACGACCTGGATGGAGTG
GGACAGAGAAATTAACAATTACACAAGCTTAATACACTCCTTAATTGAAGAATCGCAAAACCAGCAAGAA
AAGAATGAACAAGAATTATTGGAATTAGATAAATGGGCAAGTTTGTGGAATTGGTTTAACATAACAAATT
GGCTGTGGTATATAAAATTATTCATAATGATAGTAGGAGGCTTGGTAGGTTTAAGAATAGTTTTTGCTGT
ACTTTCTATAGTGAATAGAGTTAGGCAGGGATATTCACCATTATCGTTTCAGACCCACCTCCCAACCCCG
AGGGGACCCGACAGGCCCGAAGGAATAGAAGAAGAAGGTGGAGAGAGAGACAGAGACAGATCCATTCGAT
TAGTGAACGGATCGGCACTGCGTGCGCCAATTCTGCAGACAAATGGCAGTATTCATCCACAATTTTAAAA
GAAAAGGGGGGATTGGGGGGTACAGTGCAGGGGAAAGAATAGTAGACATAATAGCAACAGACATACAAAC
TAAAGAATTACAAAAACAAATTACAAAAATTCAAAATTTTCGGGTTTATTACAGGGACAGCAGAGATCCA
GTTTGGTTAGTACCGGGCCCGCTCTAGAGATCCGACGCGCCATCTCTAGGCCCGCGCCGGCCCCCTCGCA
CAGACTTGTGGGAGAAGCTCGGCTACTCCCCTGCCCCGGTTAATTTGCATATAATATTTCCTAGTAACTA
TAGAGGCTTAATGTGCGATAAAAGACAGATAATCTGTTCTTTTTAATACTAGCTACATTTTACATGATAG
GCTTGGATTTCTATAAGAGATACAAATACTAAATTATTATTTTAAAAAACAGCACAAAAGGAAACTCACC
CTAACTGTAAAGTAATTGTGTGTTTTGAGACTATAAATATCCCTTGGAGAAAAGCCTTGTTTGGAATAAG
ACACTGTTACACCTTCAAGAGAGGTGTAACAGTGTCTTATTCCTTTTTTCTCGAGGTCGACGGTATCGAT
AAGCTCGCTTCACGAGATTCCAGCAGGTCGAGGGACCTAATAACTTCGTATAGCATACATTATACGAAGT
TATATTAAGGGTTCCAAGCTTAAGCGGCCGCGTGGATAACCGTATTACCGCCATGCATTAGTTATTAATA
GTAATCAATTACGGGGTCATTAGTTCATAGCCCATATATGGAGTTCCGCGTTACATAACTTACGGTAAAT
GGCCCGCCTGGCTGACCGCCCAACGACCCCCGCCCATTGACGTCAATAATGACGTATGTTCCCATAGTAA
CGCCAATAGGGACTTTCCATTGACGTCAATGGGTGGAGTATTTACGGTAAACTGCCCACTTGGCAGTACA
TCAAGTGTATCATATGCCAAGTACGCCCCCTATTGACGTCAATGACGGTAAATGGCCCGCCTGGCATTAT
GCCCAGTACATGACCTTATGGGACTTTCCTACTTGGCAGTACATCTACGTATTAGTCATCGCTATTACCA
TGGTGATGCGGTTTTGGCAGTACATCAATGGGCGTGGATAGCGGTTTGACTCACGGGGATTTCCAAGTCT
CCACCCCATTGACGTCAATGGGAGTTTGTTTTGGCACCAAAATCAACGGGACTTTCCAAAATGTCGTAAC
AACTCCGCCCCATTGACGCAAATGGGCGGTAGGCGTGTACGGTGGGAGGTCTATATAAGCAGAGCTGGTT
TAGTGAACCGTCAGATCCGCTAGCGCTACCGGTCGCCACCATGGTGAGCAAGGGCGAGGAGCTGTTCACC
GGGGTGGTGCCCATCCTGGTCGAGCTGGACGGCGACGTAAACGGCCACAAGTTCAGCGTGTCCGGCGAGG
GCGAGGGCGATGCCACCTACGGCAAGCTGACCCTGAAGTTCATCTGCACCACCGGCAAGCTGCCCGTGCC
CTGGCCCACCCTCGTGACCACCCTGACCTACGGCGTGCAGTGCTTCAGCCGCTACCCCGACCACATGAAG
CAGCACGACTTCTTCAAGTCCGCCATGCCCGAAGGCTACGTCCAGGAGCGCACCATCTTCTTCAAGGACG
ACGGCAACTACAAGACCCGCGCCGAGGTGAAGTTCGAGGGCGACACCCTGGTGAACCGCATCGAGCTGAA
GGGCATCGACTTCAAGGAGGACGGCAACATCCTGGGGCACAAGCTGGAGTACAACTACAACAGCCACAAC
GTCTATATCATGGCCGACAAGCAGAAGAACGGCATCAAGGTGAACTTCAAGATCCGCCACAACATCGAGG
ACGGCAGCGTGCAGCTCGCCGACCACTACCAGCAGAACACCCCCATCGGCGACGGCCCCGTGCTGCTGCC
CGACAACCACTACCTGAGCACCCAGTCCGCCCTGAGCAAAGACCCCAACGAGAAGCGCGATCACATGGTC
CTGCTGGAGTTCGTGACCGCCGCCGGGATCACTCTCGGCATGGACGAGCTGTACAAGTAGGAATTCGTCG
AGGGACCTAATAACTTCGTATAGCATACATTATACGAAGTTATACATGTTTAAGGGTTCCGGTTCCACTA
GGTACAATTCGATATCAAGCTTATCGATAATCAACCTCTGGATTACAAAATTTGTGAAAGATTGACTGGT
ATTCTTAACTATGTTGCTCCTTTTACGCTATGTGGATACGCTGCTTTAATGCCTTTGTATCATGCTATTG
CTTCCCGTATGGCTTTCATTTTCTCCTCCTTGTATAAATCCTGGTTGCTGTCTCTTTATGAGGAGTTGTG
GCCCGTTGTCAGGCAACGTGGCGTGGTGTGCACTGTGTTTGCTGACGCAACCCCCACTGGTTGGGGCATT
GCCACCACCTGTCAGCTCCTTTCCGGGACTTTCGCTTTCCCCCTCCCTATTGCCACGGCGGAACTCATCG
CCGCCTGCCTTGCCCGCTGCTGGACAGGGGCTCGGCTGTTGGGCACTGACAATTCCGTGGTGTTGTCGGG
GAAATCATCGTCCTTTCCTTGGCTGCTCGCCTGTGTTGCCACCTGGATTCTGCGCGGGACGTCCTTCTGC
TACGTCCCTTCGGCCCTCAATCCAGCGGACCTTCCTTCCCGCGGCCTGCTGCCGGCTCTGCGGCCTCTTC
CGCGTCTTCGCCTTCGCCCTCAGACGAGTCGGATCTCCCTTTGGGCCGCCTCCCCGCATCGATACCGTCG
ACCTCGATCGAGACCTAGAAAAACATGGAGCAATCACAAGTAGCAATACAGCAGCTACCAATGCTGATTG
TGCCTGGCTAGAAGCACAAGAGGAGGAGGAGGTGGGTTTTCCAGTCACACCTCAGGTACCTTTAAGACCA
ATGACTTACAAGGCAGCTGTAGATCTTAGCCACTTTTTAAAAGAAAAGGGGGGACTGGAAGGGCTAATTC
ACTCCCAACGAAGACAAGATATCCTTGATCTGTGGATCTACCACACACAAGGCTACTTCCCTGATTGGCA
GAACTACACACCAGGGCCAGGGATCAGATATCCACTGACCTTTGGATGGTGCTACAAGCTAGTACCAGTT
GAGCAAGAGAAGGTAGAAGAAGCCAATGAAGGAGAGAACACCCGCTTGTTACACCCTGTGAGCCTGCATG
GGATGGATGACCCGGAGAGAGAAGTATTAGAGTGGAGGTTTGACAGCCGCCTAGCATTTCATCACATGGC
CCGAGAGCTGCATCCGGACTGTACTGGGTCTCTCTGGTTAGACCAGATCTGAGCCTGGGAGCTCTCTGGC
TAACTAGGGAACCCACTGCTTAAGCCTCAATAAAGCTTGCCTTGAGTGCTTCAAGTAGTGTGTGCCCGTC
TGTTGTGTGACTCTGGTAACTAGAGATCCCTCAGACCCTTTTAGTCAGTGTGGAAAATCTCTAGCAGCAT
GTGAGCAAAAGGCCAGCAAAAGGCCAGGAACCGTAAAAAGGCCGCGTTGCTGGCGTTTTTCCATAGGCTC
CGCCCCCCTGACGAGCATCACAAAAATCGACGCTCAAGTCAGAGGTGGCGAAACCCGACAGGACTATAAA
GATACCAGGCGTTTCCCCCTGGAAGCTCCCTCGTGCGCTCTCCTGTTCCGACCCTGCCGCTTACCGGATA
CCTGTCCGCCTTTCTCCCTTCGGGAAGCGTGGCGCTTTCTCATAGCTCACGCTGTAGGTATCTCAGTTCG
GTGTAGGTCGTTCGCTCCAAGCTGGGCTGTGTGCACGAACCCCCCGTTCAGCCCGACCGCTGCGCCTTAT
CCGGTAACTATCGTCTTGAGTCCAACCCGGTAAGACACGACTTATCGCCACTGGCAGCAGCCACTGGTAA
CAGGATTAGCAGAGCGAGGTATGTAGGCGGTGCTACAGAGTTCTTGAAGTGGTGGCCTAACTACGGCTAC
ACTAGAAGAACAGTATTTGGTATCTGCGCTCTGCTGAAGCCAGTTACCTTCGGAAAAAGAGTTGGTAGCT
CTTGATCCGGCAAACAAACCACCGCTGGTAGCGGTGGTTTTTTTGTTTGCAAGCAGCAGATTACGCGCAG
AAAAAAAGGATCTCAAGAAGATCCTTTGATCTTTTCTACGGGGTCTGACGCTCAGTGGAACGAAAACTCA
CGTTAAGGGATTTTGGTCATGAGATTATCAAAAAGGATCTTCACCTAGATCCTTTTAAATTAAAAATGAA
GTTTTAAATCAATCTAAAGTATATATGAGTAAACTTGGTCTGACAGTTACCAATGCTTAATCAGTGAGGC
ACCTATCTCAGCGATCTGTCTATTTCGTTCATCCATAGTTGCCTGACTCCCCGTCGTGTAGATAACTACG
ATACGGGAGGGCTTACCATCTGGCCCCAGTGCTGCAATGATACCGCGAGACCCACGCTCACCGGCTCCAG
ATTTATCAGCAATAAACCAGCCAGCCGGAAGGGCCGAGCGCAGAAGTGGTCCTGCAACTTTATCCGCCTC
CATCCAGTCTATTAATTGTTGCCGGGAAGCTAGAGTAAGTAGTTCGCCAGTTAATAGTTTGCGCAACGTT
GTTGCCATTGCTACAGGCATCGTGGTGTCACGCTCGTCGTTTGGTATGGCTTCATTCAGCTCCGGTTCCC
AACGATCAAGGCGAGTTACATGATCCCCCATGTTGTGCAAAAAAGCGGTTAGCTCCTTCGGTCCTCCGAT
CGTTGTCAGAAGTAAGTTGGCCGCAGTGTTATCACTCATGGTTATGGCAGCACTGCATAATTCTCTTACT
GTCATGCCATCCGTAAGATGCTTTTCTGTGACTGGTGAGTACTCAACCAAGTCATTCTGAGAATAGTGTA
TGCGGCGACCGAGTTGCTCTTGCCCGGCGTCAATACGGGATAATACCGCGCCACATAGCAGAACTTTAAA
AGTGCTCATCATTGGAAAACGTTCTTCGGGGCGAAAACTCTCAAGGATCTTACCGCTGTTGAGATCCAGT
TCGATGTAACCCACTCGTGCACCCAACTGATCTTCAGCATCTTTTACTTTCACCAGCGTTTCTGGGTGAG
CAAAAACAGGAAGGCAAAATGCCGCAAAAAAGGGAATAAGGGCGACACGGAAATGTTGAATACTCATACT
CTTCCTTTTTCAATATTATTGAAGCATTTATCAGGGTTATTGTCTCATGAGCGGATACATATTTGAATGT
ATTTAGAAAAATAAACAAATAGGGGTTCCGCGCACATTTCCCCGAAAAGTGCCACCTGACG
